>Addgene plasmid #157086 | pD649-HAsp-SCN4B-COMP5AP-AviTag-9xHis | depositor full sequence | sequence record 303281 | Full Sequence
TTTCAATATTATTGAAGCATTTATCAGGGTTATTGTCTCATGAGCGGATACATATTTGAATGTATTTAGA
AAAATAAACAAATAGGGGTCAGTGTTACAACCAATTAACCAATTCTGAACATTATCGCGAGCCCATTTAT
ACCTGAATATGGCTCATAACACCCCTTGCTCATGACCAAAATCCCTTAACGTGAGTTACGCGCGCGTCGT
TCCACTGAGCGTCAGACCCCGTAGAAAAGATCAAAGGATCTTCTTGAGATCCTTTTTTTCTGCGCGTAAT
CTGCTGCTTGCAAACAAAAAAACCACCGCTACCAGCGGTGGTTTGTTTGCCGGATCAAGAGCTACCAACT
CTTTTTCCGAAGGTAACTGGCTTCAGCAGAGCGCAGATACCAAATACTGTTCTTCTAGTGTAGCCGTAGT
TAGCCCACCACTTCAAGAACTCTGTAGCACCGCCTACATACCTCGCTCTGCTAATCCTGTTACCAGTGGC
TGCTGCCAGTGGCGATAAGTCGTGTCTTACCGGGTTGGACTCAAGACGATAGTTACCGGATAAGGCGCAG
CGGTCGGGCTGAACGGGGGGTTCGTGCACACAGCCCAGCTTGGAGCGAACGACCTACACCGAACTGAGAT
ACCTACAGCGTGAGCTATGAGAAAGCGCCACGCTTCCCGAAGGGAGAAAGGCGGACAGGTATCCGGTAAG
CGGCAGGGTCGGAACAGGAGAGCGCACGAGGGAGCTTCCAGGGGGAAACGCCTGGTATCTTTATAGTCCT
GTCGGGTTTCGCCACCTCTGACTTGAGCGTCGATTTTTGTGATGCTCGTCAGGGGGGCGGAGCCTATGGA
AAAACGCCAGCAACGCGGCCTTTTTACGGTTCCTGGCCTTTTGCTGGCCTTTTGCTCACATGTTCTTTCC
TGCGTTATCCCCTGATTCTGTGGATAACCGTATTACCGCCTTTGAGTGAGCTGATACCGCTCGCCGCAGC
CGAACGACCGAGCGCAGCGAGTCAGTGAGCGAGGAAGCGGAAGGCGAGAGTAGGGAACTGCCAGGCATCA
AACTAAGCAGAAGGCCCCTGACGGATGGCCTTTTTGCGTTTCTACAAACTCTTTCTGTGTTGTAAAACGA
CGGCCAGTCTTAAGCTCGGGCCCCCTGGGCGGTTCTGATAACGAGTAATCGTTAATCCGCAAATAACGTA
AAAACCCGCTTCGGCGGGTTTTTTTATGGGGGGAGTTTAGGGAAAGAGCATTTGTCAGAATATTTAAGGG
CGCCTGTCACTTTGCTTGATATATGAGAATTATTTAACCTTATAAATGAGAAAAAAGCAACGCACTTTAA
ATAAGATACGTTGCTTTTTCGATTGATGAACACCTATAATTAAACTATTCATCTATTATTTATGATTTTT
TGTATATACAATATTTCTAGTTTGTTAAAGAGAATTAAGAAAATAAATCTCGAAAATAATAAAGGGAAAA
TCAGTTTTTGATATCAAAATTATACATGTCAACGATAATACAAAATATAATACAAACTATAAGATGTTAT
CAGTATTTATTATCATTTAGAATAAATTTTGTGTCGCCCTTAATTGTGAGCGGATAACAATTACGAGCTT
CATGCACAGTGGCGTTGACTCAATATTGGCCATTAGCCATATTATTCATTGGTTATATAGCATAAATCAA
TATTGGCTATTGGCCATTGCATACGTTGTATCTATATCATAATATGTACATTTATATTGGCTCATGTCCA
ATATGACCGCCATGTTGGCATTGATTATTGACTAGTTATTAATAGTAATCAATTACGGGGTCATTAGTTC
ATAGCCCATATATGGAGTTCCGCGTTACATAACTTACGGTAAATGGCCCGCCTGGCTGACCGCCCAACGA
CCCCCGCCCATTGACGTCAATAATGACGTATGTTCCCATAGTAACGCCAATAGGGACTTTCCATTGACGT
CAATGGGTGGAGTATTTACGGTAAACTGCCCACTTGGCAGTACATCAAGTGTATCATATGCCAAGTACGC
CCCCTATTGACGTCAATGACGGTAAATGGCCCGCCTGGCATTATGCCCAGTACATGACCTTATGGGACTT
TCCTACTTGGCAGTACATCTACGTATTAGTCATCGCTATTACCATGGTGATGCGGTTTTGGCAGTACATC
AATGGGCGTGGATAGCGGTTTGACTCACGGGGATTTCCAAGTCTCCACCCCATTGACGTCAATGGGAGTT
TGTTTTGGCACCAAAATCAACGGGACTTTCCAAAATGTCGTAACAACTCCGCCCCATTGACGCAAATGGG
CGGTAGGCGTGTACGGTGGGAGGTCTATATAAGCAGAGCTCGTTTAGTGAACCGTCAGATCGCCTGGAGA
CGCCATCCACGCTGTTTTGACCTCCATAGAAGACACCGGGACCGATCCAGCCTCCGCGGCCGGGAACGGT
GCATTGGAACGCGGATTCCCCGTGCCAAGAGTGACGTAAGTACCGCCTATAGAGTCTATAGGCCCACCCC
CTTGGCTTCGTTAGAACGCGGCTACAATTAATACATAACCTTATGTATCATACACATACGATTTAGGTGA
CACTATAGAATAACATCCACTTTGCCTTTCTCTCCACAGGTGTCCACTCCCAGGTCCAACTGCACCTCGG
TTCTATCGAAAACGCGCCTGCTAGCGCCACCATGAAGACCATCATTGCCCTGAGCTACATCTTCTGCCTG
GTGTTCGCTGCGGCCGCCTTGGAAGTGTCTGTGGGCAAAGCCACAGACATCTACGCCGTGAACGGCACCG
AGATCCTGCTGCCTTGTACCTTCTCCAGCTGCTTCGGCTTCGAGGACCTGCACTTCAGATGGACCTACAA
CAGCAGCGACGCCTTCAAGATCCTGATCGAGGGCACCGTGAAGAACGAGAAGTCTGACCCCAAAGTGACC
CTGAAGGACGACGACAGAATCACCCTCGTGGGCAGCACCAAAGAAAAGATGAACAACATCAGCATCGTGC
TGCGCGACCTGGAATTCAGCGACACCGGCAAGTACACCTGTCACGTGAAGAATCCCAAAGAGAACAACCT
GCAGCACCACGCCACCATCTTTCTGCAAGTGGTGGACAGACTGGAAGAGGTGGACAACACCGTTGGCGCG
CCGGAAGATCAAGTTGATCCAAGATTGATTGATGGCAAGGGCGGATCTCTGGAGGTGCTGTTCCAGGGAC
CAGGCGGAAGCGGCAATCCCGGCGGCGATCTGGCCCCCCAGATGCTGCGCGAGCTGCAGGAGACCAATGC
CGCCCTGCAGGACGTGCGCGAGCTGCTGCGCCACCGCGTGAAGGAGATCACCTTCCTGAAGAACACCGTG
ATGGAGTGCGACGCCTGCGGTATGCAGCCCTCTAGAGGCTCCGGCTCCATCATCCCAGTTGAGGAGGAGA
ACCCGGACTTCTGGAACCGCGAGGCAGCCGAGGCCCTGGGTGCCGCCAAGAAGCTGCAGCCTGCACAGAC
AGCCGCCAAGAACCTCATCATCTTCCTGGGCGATGGGATGGGGGTGTCTACGGTGACAGCTGCCAGGATC
CTAAAAGGGCAGAAGAAGGACAAACTGGGGCCTGAGATACCCCTGGCCATGGACCGCTTCCCATATGTGG
CTCTGTCCAAGACATACAATGTAGACAAACATGTGCCAGACAGTGGAGCCACAGCCACGGCCTACCTGTG
CGGGGTCAAGGGCAACTTCCAGACCATTGGCTTGAGTGCAGCCGCCCGCTTTAACCAGTGCAACACGACA
CGCGGCAACGAGGTCATCTCCGTGATGAATCGGGCCAAGAAAGCAGGGAAGTCAGTGGGAGTGGTAACCA
CCACACGAGTGCAGCACGCCTCGCCAGCCGGCACCTACGCCCACACGGTGAACCGCAACTGGTACTCGGA
CGCCGACGTGCCTGCCTCGGCCCGCCAGGAGGGGTGCCAGGACATCGCTACGCAGCTCATCTCCAACATG
GACATTGACGTGATCCTAGGTGGAGGCCGAAAGTACATGTTTCGCATGGGAACCCCAGACCCTGAGTACC
CAGATGACTACAGCCAAGGTGGGACCAGGCTGGACGGGAAGAATCTGGTGCAGGAATGGCTGGCGAAGCG
CCAGGGTGCCCGGTATGTGTGGAACCGCACTGAGCTCATGCAGGCTTCCCTGGACCCGTCTGTGACCCAT
CTCATGGGTCTCTTTGAGCCTGGAGACATGAAATACGAGATCCACCGAGACTCCACACTGGACCCCTCCC
TGATGGAGATGACAGAGGCTGCCCTGCGCCTGCTGAGCAGGAACCCCCGCGGCTTCTTCCTCTTCGTGGA
GGGTGGTCGCATCGACCATGGTCATCATGAAAGCAGGGCTTACCGGGCACTGACTGAGACGATCATGTTC
GACGACGCCATTGAGAGGGCGGGCCAGCTCACCAGCGAGGAGGACACGCTGAGCCTCGTCACTGCCGACC
ACTCCCACGTCTTCTCCTTCGGAGGCTACCCCCTGCGAGGGAGCTCCATCTTCGGGCTGGCCCCTGGCAA
GGCCCGGGACAGGAAGGCCTACACGGTCCTCCTATACGGAAACGGTCCAGGCTATGTGCTCAAGGACGGC
GCCCGGCCGGATGTTACCGAGAGCGAGAGCGGGAGCCCCGAGTATCGGCAGCAGTCAGCAGTGCCCCTGG
ACGAAGAGACCCACGCAGGCGAGGACGTGGCGGTGTTCGCGCGCGGCCCGCAGGCGCACCTGGTTCACGG
CGTGCAGGAGCAGACCTTCATAGCGCACGTCATGGCCTTCGCCGCCTGCCTGGAGCCCTACACCGCCTGC
GACCTGGCGCCCCCCGCCGGCACCACCGACGCCGCGCACCCGGGTGGCGGAGGACTGAACGACATCTTCG
AGGCTCAGAAAATCGAATGGCACGAACATCACCATCACCATCACCATCACCATTAAGGCCGGCCTGTAGT
CACTGGCACAACGCGTTACCCGGTAAGCCAATCGGGTATACACGGTCGTCATACTGCAGACAGGGTTCTT
CTACTTTGCAAGATAGTCTTGAGTAGTAAAATAAATAGATAGAGAAAATCAGCCTCGACTGTGCCTTCTA
GTTGCCAGCCATCTGTTGTTTGCCCCTCCCCCGTGCCTTCCTTGACCCTGGAAGGTGCCACTCCCACTGT
CCTTTCCTAATAAAATGAGGAAATTGCATCACAACACTCAACCCTATCTCGGTCTATTCTTTTGATTTAT
AAGGGATTTTGCCGATTTCGGCCTATTGGTTAAAAAATGAGCTGATTTAACAAAAATTTAACGCGAATTA
ATTCTGTGGAATGTGTGTCAGTTAGGGTGTGGAAAGTCCCCAGGCTCCCCAGCAGGCAGAAGTATGCAAA
GCATGCATCTCAATTAGTCAGCAACCAGGTGTGGAAAGTCCCCAGGCTCCCCAGCAGGCAGAAGTATGCA
AAGCATGCATCTCAATTAGTCAGCAACCATAGTCCCGCCCCTAACTCCGCCCATCCCGCCCCTAACTCCG
CCCAGTTCCGCCCATTCTCCGCCCCATGGCTGACTAATTTTTTTTATTTATGCAGAGGCCGAGGCCGCCT
CTGCCTCTGAGCTATTCCAGAAGTAGTGAGGAGGCTTTTTTGGAGGCCTAGGCTTTTGCAAAAAGCTCCC
GGGAGCTTGTATATCCATTTTCGGATCTGATCAGCACGTGTTGACAATTAATCATCGGCATAGTATATCG
GCATAGTATAATACGACAAGGTGAGGAACTAAACCATGACCGAGTACAAGCCCACGGTGCGCCTCGCCAC
CCGCGACGACGTCCCCAGGGCCGTACGCACCCTCGCCGCCGCGTTCGCCGACTACCCCGCCACGCGCCAC
ACCGTCGATCCGGACCGCCACATCGAGCGGGTCACCGAGCTGCAAGAACTCTTCCTCACGCGCGTCGGGC
TCGACATCGGCAAGGTGTGGGTCGCGGACGACGGCGCCGCGGTGGCGGTCTGGACCACGCCGGAGAGCGT
CGAAGCGGGGGCGGTGTTCGCCGAGATCGGCCCGCGCATGGCCGAGTTGAGCGGTTCCCGGCTGGCCGCG
CAGCAACAGATGGAAGGCCTCCTGGCGCCGCACCGGCCCAAGGAGCCCGCGTGGTTCCTGGCCACCGTCG
GCGTCTCGCCCGACCACCAGGGCAAGGGTCTGGGCAGCGCCGTCGTGCTCCCCGGAGTGGAGGCGGCCGA
GCGCGCCGGGGTGCCCGCCTTCCTGGAGACATCCGCGCCCCGCAACCTCCCCTTCTACGAGCGGCTCGGC
TTCACCGTCACCGCCGACGTCGAGGTGCCCGAAGGACCGCGCACCTGGTGCATGACCCGCAAGCCCGGTG
CCTGACACGTGCTACGAGATTTCGATTCCACCGCCGCCTTCTATGAAAGGTTGGGCTTCGGAATCGTTTT
CCGGGACGCCGGCTGGATGATCCTCCAGCGCGGGGATCTCATGCTGGAGTTCTTCGCCCACCCCAACTTG
TTTATTGCAGCTTATAATGGTTACAAATAAAGCAATAGCATCACAAATTTCACAAATAAAGCATTTTTTT
CACTGCATTCTAGTTGTGGTTTGTCCAAACTCATCAATGTATCTTATCATGTCTGTATACCGTCGACCTC
TAGCTAGAGCTTGGCGTAATCATGGTCATTACCAATGCTTAATCAGTGAGGCACCTATCTCAGCGATCTG
TCTATTTCGTTCATCCATAGTTGCCTGACTCCCCGTCGTGTAGATAACTACGATACGGGAGGGCTTACCA
TCTGGCCCCAGCGCTGCGATGATACCGCGAGAACCACGCTCACCGGCTCCGGATTTATCAGCAATAAACC
AGCCAGCCGGAAGGGCCGAGCGCAGAAGTGGTCCTGCAACTTTATCCGCCTCCATCCAGTCTATTAATTG
TTGCCGGGAAGCTAGAGTAAGTAGTTCGCCAGTTAATAGTTTGCGCAACGTTGTTGCCATCGCTACAGGC
ATCGTGGTGTCACGCTCGTCGTTTGGTATGGCTTCATTCAGCTCCGGTTCCCAACGATCAAGGCGAGTTA
CATGATCCCCCATGTTGTGCAAAAAAGCGGTTAGCTCCTTCGGTCCTCCGATCGTTGTCAGAAGTAAGTT
GGCCGCAGTGTTATCACTCATGGTTATGGCAGCACTGCATAATTCTCTTACTGTCATGCCATCCGTAAGA
TGCTTTTCTGTGACTGGTGAGTACTCAACCAAGTCATTCTGAGAATAGTGTATGCGGCGACCGAGTTGCT
CTTGCCCGGCGTCAATACGGGATAATACCGCGCCACATAGCAGAACTTTAAAAGTGCTCATCATTGGAAA
ACGTTCTTCGGGGCGAAAACTCTCAAGGATCTTACCGCTGTTGAGATCCAGTTCGATGTAACCCACTCGT
GCACCCAACTGATCTTCAGCATCTTTTACTTTCACCAGCGTTTCTGGGTGAGCAAAAACAGGAAGGCAAA
ATGCCGCAAAAAAGGGAATAAGGGCGACACGGAAATGTTGAATACTCATATTCTTCCTT
Features (pLannotate 1.2.2; 24 found; start..end, strand, type, name):
    119..143     -  CDS            KanR (fragment): aminoglycoside phosphotransferase; aph(3')-Ia; confers resistance to kanamycin
    254..842     +  rep_origin     ori: high-copy-number ColE1/pMB1/pBR322/pUC origin of replication
   1067..1084    +  terminator     rrnB T2 terminator (fragment): transcription terminator T2 from the E. coli rrnB gene
   1109..1128    -  CDS            lacZα (fragment): LacZα fragment of β-galactosidase; lacZ fragment
   1584..1600    +  protein_bind   lac operator: The lac repressor binds to the lac operator to inhibit transcription in E. coli. This inhibition can be relieved by adding lactose or isopropyl-β-D-thiogalactopyranoside (IPTG). lac repressor encoded by lacI
   1843..2146    +  enhancer       CMV enhancer: human cytomegalovirus immediate early enhancer
   2147..2350    +  promoter       CMV promoter: human cytomegalovirus (CMV) immediate early promoter
   2486..2529    +  intron         CMV intron (fragment): modified intron A from human cytomegalovirus
   2581..2599    +  promoter       SP6 promoter: promoter for bacteriophage SP6 RNA polymerase
   2603..2640    +  CDS            IgH signal sequence (fragment): signal sequence from the mouse immunoglobulin heavy chain variable region
   2746..3144    +  CDS            SCN4B (fragment): SCN4B_HUMAN - Experimental evidence at protein level: Swiss-Prot protein existence level 1. Modulates channel gating kinetics. Causes negative shifts in the voltage dependence of activation of certain alpha sodium channels, but does not affect the voltage dependence of inactivation. Modulates the susceptibility of the sodium channel to inhibition by toxic peptides from spider, scorpion, wasp and sea anemone venom. From Homo sapiens (Human).
   3241..3420    +  CDS            Comp (fragment): COMP_RAT - Experimental evidence at protein level: Swiss-Prot protein existence level 1. May play a role in the structural integrity of cartilage via its interaction with other extracellular matrix proteins such as the collagens and fibronectin. Can mediate the interaction of chondrocytes with the cartilage extracellular matrix through interaction with cell surface integrin receptors. Could play a role in the pathogenesis of osteoarthritis. Potent suppressor of apoptosis in both primary chondrocytes and transformed cells. Suppresses apoptosis by blocking the activation of caspase-3 and by indu
   3408..4860    +  CDS            SEAP (fragment): secreted alkaline phosphatase from human placenta The natural enzyme has a C-terminal transmembrane sequence that is replaced by a GPI anchor.
   4885..4926    +  CDS            AviTag™ (fragment): peptide tag that allows for enzymatic biotinylation
   4930..4953    +  CDS            8xHis: 8xHis affinity tag
   5099..5210    +  polyA_signal   bGH poly(A) signal: bovine growth hormone polyadenylation signal
   5211..5319    +  rep_origin     f1 ori (fragment): f1 bacteriophage origin of replication; arrow indicates direction of (+) strand synthesis
   5333..5662    +  promoter       SV40 promoter: SV40 enhancer and early promoter
   5710..5757    +  promoter       EM7 promoter: synthetic bacterial promoter&nbsp
   5776..6375    +  CDS            PuroR (fragment): puromycin N-acetyltransferase; pac from Streptomyces; confers resistance to puromycin
   6385..6510    +  CDS            ble (fragment): BLE_KLEPN - Experimental evidence at protein level: Swiss-Prot protein existence level 1. Binding protein with a strong affinity to the bleomycin family of antibiotics. Binds to CL990; an antimitotic-antibiotic compound. From Klebsiella pneumoniae.
   6505..6626    +  polyA_signal   SV40 poly(A) signal: SV40 polyadenylation signal
   6679..7539    -  CDS            AmpR: β-lactamase; bla; confers resistance to ampicillin, carbenicillin, and related antibiotics
   7542..89      -  promoter       AmpR promoter (fragment) (across the origin): bla
