[The description below was written by a language model from this plasmid's Addgene catalogue record and pLannotate feature annotations shown in this document.]
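Description:
pD649-HAsp-SCN4B-COMP5AP-AviTag-9xHis is a mammalian expression plasmid of about 7.5 kb built on the pD649 backbone. It is designed to produce the extracellular domain of human SCN4B, the sodium channel β4 subunit, as a secreted, multimerised fusion protein. In E. coli it is maintained at high copy through a ColE1/pUC-type origin and selected with ampicillin via an intact β-lactamase gene. The annotation also finds short remnants of KanR, lacZα, an rrnB terminator and an f1 origin, which appear to be backbone vestiges rather than functional parts. An SV40 early promoter and a bacterial EM7 promoter precede a puromycin N-acetyltransferase coding sequence, a short ble fragment and an SV40 poly(A) signal, which would allow puromycin selection in mammalian cells.

The expression cassette is driven by the CMV enhancer/promoter with a fragment of CMV intron A. An SP6 promoter sits just upstream of the coding region and could support in vitro transcription. A signal peptide, called "HAsp" in the plasmid name and matched by the annotation to an immunoglobulin heavy chain signal sequence, directs the product into the secretory pathway. The roughly 400 bp SCN4B ectodomain, cloned between retained NotI and AscI sites, is fused at its C terminus to a coiled-coil segment of rat cartilage oligomeric matrix protein. The "COMP5" label suggests this segment serves as a pentamerisation domain. It is followed by human placental alkaline phosphatase, an AviTag for enzymatic biotinylation, and a polyhistidine tag that is 9xHis by name but annotated as 8xHis, ending at a bGH poly(A) signal. The associated work mapped interactions among human IgSF cell-surface proteins, and multimerisation raises avidity for weak binding while the phosphatase provides an enzymatic readout. The depositor notes that some plasmids in this collection carry an IS4-like transposase upstream of the CMV promoter, but no such feature is annotated here.
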