Addgene plasmid #157086: pD649-HAsp-SCN4B-COMP5AP-AviTag-9xHis
Purpose: Mammalian expression of cell-surface protein extracellular domain fused to COMP5AP-AviTag-9xHis. Protein is secreted from cells.
Depositing lab: Chris Garcia. Depositing organization: Stanford University. Publication: A Human IgSF Cell-Surface Interactome Reveals a Complex Network of Protein-Protein Interactions. Wojtowicz WM, Vielmetter J, Fernandes RA, Siepe DH, Eastman CL, Chisholm GB, Cox S, Klock H, Anderson PW, Rue SM, Miller JJ, Glaser SM, Bragstad ML, Vance J, Lam AW, Lesley SA, Zinn K, Garcia KC. Cell. 2020 Aug 20;182(4):1027-1043.e17. doi: 10.1016/j.cell.2020.07.025. PubMed 32822567.
Backbone
  Vector backbone: pD649
  Backbone size w/o insert (bp): 7153
  Vector type: Mammalian Expression
Growth in bacteria
  Bacterial resistance: Ampicillin, 100 μg/mL
  Growth temperature: 37°C
  Growth strain: DH5alpha
  Copy number: High Copy
Gene/Insert
  Gene/Insert name: SCN4B
  Species: H. sapiens (human)
  Insert size (bp): 396
  Entrez Gene: SCN4B (a.k.a. ATFB17, LQT10, Navbeta4)
  Promoter: CMV/SP6
  Tag / fusion protein: COMP5AP-AviTag-9xHis (C terminal on backbone)
  Cloning method: Restriction Enzyme; 5′ cloning site GCGGCCGC (not destroyed); 3′ cloning site GGCGCGCC (not destroyed)
  Sequencing primers: 5′ ATTTAGGTGACACTATAG; 3′ CGTCGCACTCCATCACGGTG
Resource information
  A portion of this plasmid was derived from a plasmid made by: synthesis by ThermoFisher
Terms and licenses: Academic/Nonprofit Terms; Industry Terms: Not Available to Industry
Depositor comments: Some plasmids in this collection may have an IS4-like element ISVsa5 family transposase upstream of the CMV promoter.
How to cite: pD649-HAsp-SCN4B-COMP5AP-AviTag-9xHis was a gift from Chris Garcia (Addgene plasmid # 157086 ; http://n2t.net/addgene:157086 ; RRID:Addgene_157086)
