>Addgene plasmid #157086 | pD649-HAsp-SCN4B-COMP5AP-AviTag-9xHis | depositor partial sequence | sequence record 303282 | insert (extracellular domain)
TTGGAAGTGTCTGTGGGCAAAGCCACAGACATCTACGCCGTGAACGGCACCGAGATCCTGCTGCCTTGTA
CCTTCTCCAGCTGCTTCGGCTTCGAGGACCTGCACTTCAGATGGACCTACAACAGCAGCGACGCCTTCAA
GATCCTGATCGAGGGCACCGTGAAGAACGAGAAGTCTGACCCCAAAGTGACCCTGAAGGACGACGACAGA
ATCACCCTCGTGGGCAGCACCAAAGAAAAGATGAACAACATCAGCATCGTGCTGCGCGACCTGGAATTCA
GCGACACCGGCAAGTACACCTGTCACGTGAAGAATCCCAAAGAGAACAACCTGCAGCACCACGCCACCAT
CTTTCTGCAAGTGGTGGACAGACTGGAAGAGGTGGACAACACCGTT
